Addgene plasmid #230419: AiP11583 - pAAV-hsA2-AiE0089m-minRho-SYFP2-WPRE3-BGHpA (Alias: CN1583)
Purpose: AiE0089m is an enhancer sequence, designed to drive AAV-mediated transgene expression in specific populations of brain cells
Depositing lab: Allen Institute for Brain Science & Jonathan Ting. Depositing organization: Allen Institute. Publication: A suite of enhancer AAVs and transgenic mouse lines for genetic access to cortical cell types. Ben-Simon Y, Hooper M, Narayan S, Daigle TL, Dwivedi D, Way SW, Oster A, Stafford DA, Mich JK, Taormina MJ, Martinez RA, Opitz-Araya X, Roth JR, Alexander JR, Allen S, Amster A, Arbuckle J, Ayala A, Baker PM, Bakken TE, Barcelli T, Barta S, Bendrick J, Bertagnolli D, Bielstein C, Bishwakarma P, Bowlus J, Boyer G, Brouner K, Casian B, Casper T, Chakka AB, Chakrabarty R, Chance RK, Chavan S, Clark M, Colbert K, Collman F, Daniel S, Departee M, DiValentin P, Donadio N, Dotson N, Egdorf T, Fliss T, Gabitto M, Garcia J, Gary A, Gasperini M, Gloe J, Goldy J, Gore BB, Graybuck L, Greisman N, Haeseleer F, Halterman C, Haradon Z, Hastings SD, Helback O, Ho W, Hockemeyer D, Huang C, Huff S, Hunker A, Johansen N, Jones D, Juneau Z, Kalmbach B, Kannan M, Khem S, Kussick E, Kutsal R, Larsen R, Lee C, Lee AY, Leibly M, Lenz GH, Li S, Liang E, Lusk N, Madigan Z, Malloy J, Malone J, McCue R, Melchor J, Mollenkopf T, Moosman S, Morin E, Newman D, Ng L, Ngo K, Omstead V, Otto S, Oyama A, Pena N, Pham T, Phillips E, Pom CA, Potekhina L, Ransford S, Ray PL, Rette D, Reynoldson C, Rimorin C, Rocha D, Ruiz A, Sanchez REA, Sawyer L, Sedeno-Cortes A, Sevigny JP, Shapovalova N, Shepard N, Shulga L, Sigler AR, Siverts L, Soliman S, Somasundaram S, Staats B, Stewart K, Szelenyi E, Tieu M, Trader C, Tran A, van Velthoven CTJ, Walker M, Wang Y, Weed N, Wirthlin M, Wood T, Wynalda B, Yao Z, Zhou T, Ariza J, Dee N, Reding M, Ronellenfitch K, Mufti S, Sunkin SM, Smith KA, Esposito L, Waters J, Thyagarajan B, Yao S, Lein ES, Zeng H, Levi BP, Ngai J, Ting JT, Tasic B. Cell. 2025 May 16:S0092-8674(25)00513-6. doi: 10.1016/j.cell.2025.05.002. PubMed 40403729.
Backbone
  Vector backbone: pAAV2
  Vector type: AAV
Growth in bacteria
  Bacterial resistance: Ampicillin, 100 μg/mL
  Growth temperature: 37°C
  Growth strain: NEB Stable
  Copy number: High Copy
Gene/Insert
  Gene/Insert name: SYFP2
  Species: Synthetic
  Promoter: minRho
  Cloning method: Gibson Cloning
Terms and licenses: Academic/Nonprofit Terms; Industry Terms: Not Available to Industry
How to cite: AiP11583 - pAAV-hsA2-AiE0089m-minRho-SYFP2-WPRE3-BGHpA (Alias: CN1583) was a gift from Allen Institute for Brain Science & Jonathan Ting (Addgene plasmid # 230419 ; http://n2t.net/addgene:230419 ; RRID:Addgene_230419)
