[The description below was written by a language model from this plasmid's Addgene catalogue record and pLannotate feature annotations shown in this document.]
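Description:
AiP11583 - pAAV-hsA2-AiE0089m-minRho-SYFP2-WPRE3-BGHpA (alias CN1583) is a 5,261 nt AAV transfer plasmid built on a pAAV2 backbone, intended for packaging a reporter genome into recombinant adeno-associated virus for delivery to brain tissue. In bacteria it is maintained as a high-copy plasmid through a ColE1/pUC-type origin and selected with ampicillin via the β-lactamase gene and its native promoter. The backbone also carries an f1 phage origin and small remnants of pBR322 bom and rop sequences. The recorded host is a recombination-tolerant strain, which is a common choice for preserving the repeat-rich ITRs.

The payload lies between AAV2 inverted terminal repeats, which provide the signals for replication and encapsidation of the vector genome. The annotation detects a full ITR on the downstream side and only short ITR fragments on the upstream side. The region of roughly 1.2 kb between the upstream ITR and the reporter is unannotated. According to the construct name and catalogue fields, it should hold the hsA2 element, whose nature the record does not explain, followed by the AiE0089m enhancer and the minimal minRho promoter. A minimal promoter of this kind has little activity alone, so the pattern of expression is set by the enhancer. It drives SYFP2, a rapidly maturing monomeric yellow fluorescent protein derived from Aequorea victoria. Downstream come WPRE3, a shortened woodchuck posttranscriptional regulatory element annotated as two WPRE fragments, which boosts transcript expression, and a bovine growth hormone polyadenylation signal.

The stated purpose is to use AiE0089m to direct AAV-mediated transgene expression in specific populations of brain cells, with SYFP2 fluorescence marking the labelled cells. The record does not specify which cell population the enhancer targets.
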