Features (pLannotate 1.2.2; 14 found; start..end, strand, type, name):
     12..39      +  repeat_region  AAV2 ITR (fragment): inverted terminal repeat of adeno-associated virus serotype 2 inverted
     68..95      +  repeat_region  AAV2 ITR (fragment): inverted terminal repeat of adeno-associated virus serotype 2 inverted
   1304..2020    +  CDS            SYFP2: SYFP2 is a basic (constitutively fluorescent) yellow fluorescent protein published in 2006, derived from Aequorea victoria. It is reported to be a very rapidly-maturing monomer with moderate acid sensitivity.
   2035..2192    +  misc_feature   WPRE (fragment): woodchuck hepatitis virus posttranscriptional regulatory element
   2198..2278    +  misc_feature   WPRE (fragment): woodchuck hepatitis virus posttranscriptional regulatory element
   2295..2406    +  polyA_signal   bGH poly(A) signal: bovine growth hormone polyadenylation signal
   2524..2664    +  repeat_region  AAV2 ITR: inverted terminal repeat of adeno-associated virus serotype 2 inverted
   2669..2720    -  misc_feature   bom (fragment): basis of mobility region from pBR322
   2739..3194    +  rep_origin     f1 ori (sequence partly withheld): f1 bacteriophage origin of replication; arrow indicates direction of (+) strand synthesis
   3195..3244    -  misc_feature   bom (fragment): basis of mobility region from pBR322
   3346..3381    -  CDS            rop (fragment): Rop protein, which maintains plasmids at low copy number; rop
   3476..3580    +  promoter       AmpR promoter: bla
   3581..4441    +  CDS            AmpR: β-lactamase; bla; confers resistance to ampicillin, carbenicillin, and related antibiotics
   4612..5200    +  rep_origin     ori: high-copy-number ColE1/pMB1/pBR322/pUC origin of replication
>Addgene plasmid #230419 | AiP11583 - pAAV-hsA2-AiE0089m-minRho-SYFP2-WPRE3-BGHpA (Alias: CN1583) | addgene full sequence | sequence record 470896 | Addgene NGS Result
CCTGCAGGCAGCTGCGCGCTCGCTCGCTCACTGAGGCCGCCCGGGCGTCGGGCGACCTTTGGTCGCCCGG
CCTCAGTGAGCGAGCGAGCGCGCAGAGAGGGAGTGGCCAACTCCATCACTAGGGGTTCCTGCGGCCGCAA
CGCGTTTAGAACAATGGCTGGCCCATAGTAAATGCCGTGTTAGTGTGTTAGTTGCTGTTCTTCCACGTCA
GAAGAGGCACAGACAAATTACCACCAGGTGGCGCTCAGAGTCTGCGGAGGCATCACAACAGCCCTGAATT
TGAATCCTGCTCTGCCACTGCCTAGTTGAGACCTTTTACTACCTGACTAGCTGTTTGTGTATTTTAGGTG
TTTGTTTATGGGTGGGCAAGAGACATTCTGAAGTGAGCTGGTTTCCAGGAATATGTACAAACAGCTCAAA
TGGGGATAACTTAGAAGTGGCAGTCTGAGGAAACAGCTGGATTTGACAGTTAGGAGGTAAGAGATGCAAA
TCATGCATTCACAGTGCATGCTCCTACTCTGAGCATCCAACCCGAGGACCACGTGTGGCTGTGGCCTGGA
TGCCAGCGTGCTATGAAACTGATGCTTGTATGTGTGCGTGCACGAGCTCTTCAAGTGCTTTATGCTTCTG
GCTTATTCATGTGGAAATTTTCTTAAAGTAATGGATTTTGCAAGCTTTGCAGAAAACTGAGTGCGTACAC
GAGAGCCACATTTTCTACTGATCGTTTGAGCTATGATTTGAAAAGAGTAAATATGGCCTTCTTGCCGCAG
GGTCTGCTTCCCCTCTTTCCCTTAGACATTAAAGTGACTTGTAATTACCTCTCTTAAGCTGGATTCTGGA
AGAATAACAGTGATTCGCAAGCACGGTGAAGCTCTGCTGAAACCCAGGCTGTATTTACCGCTATTGTCTC
CGAGATCAGACCCTCGCTGGGCGAGATAGGAGAGAAGAAACGGATAGCACATTTCTAACCGACAGTAGCA
TTTCTTAGGAATTGTTATGGAAGGAGCTGGAAGCAAAATGGTTTTCAAAAATATAAGATTGCGGCATAAA
TTCAATTTTTAAAAAGCCGTTTAGTTCCAATAAAATCAGAGTCTTGGTGCAAAAGGAATTCGATATCATA
ATCAACCATAGGTACCGAGCTCGGGATTCAGCCGGGAGCTTAGGGAGGGGAGGTCACTTCATAAGGGCCT
GGGGGGGGAGTTGGAGCCACGAGTCGTCCAGCCGGAGCCCCGTGTGGCTGAGCTCCGGCCTCAGAAGCAT
CCCCGGGTTGGATCCTTCGAAGCTAGCGCTACCGGTCGCCACCATGGTGAGCAAGGGCGAGGAGCTGTTC
ACCGGGGTGGTGCCCATCCTGGTCGAGCTGGACGGCGACGTAAACGGCCACAAGTTCAGCGTGTCCGGCG
AGGGCGAGGGCGATGCCACCTACGGCAAGCTGACCCTGAAGCTGATCTGCACCACCGGCAAGCTGCCCGT
GCCCTGGCCCACCCTCGTGACCACCCTGGGCTACGGCGTGCAGTGCTTCGCCCGCTACCCCGACCACATG
AAGCAGCACGACTTCTTCAAGTCCGCCATGCCCGAAGGCTACGTCCAGGAGCGCACCATCTTCTTCAAGG
ACGACGGCAACTACAAGACCCGCGCCGAGGTGAAGTTCGAGGGCGACACCCTGGTGAACCGCATCGAGCT
GAAGGGCATCGACTTCAAGGAGGACGGCAACATCCTGGGGCACAAGCTGGAGTACAACTACAACAGCCAC
AACGTCTATATCACCGCCGACAAGCAGAAGAACGGCATCAAGGCCAACTTCAAGATCCGCCACAACATCG
AGGACGGCGGCGTGCAGCTCGCCGACCACTACCAGCAGAACACCCCCATCGGCGACGGCCCCGTGCTGCT
GCCCGACAACCACTACCTGAGCTACCAGTCCAAGCTGAGCAAAGACCCCAACGAGAAGCGCGATCACATG
GTCCTGCTGGAGTTCGTGACCGCCGCCGGGATCACTCTCGGCATGGACGAGCTGTACAAGTAAGTCGACA
TCATAATCAACCTCTGGATTACAAAATTTGTGAAAGATTGACTGGTATTCTTAACTATGTTGCTCCTTTT
ACGCTATGTGGATACGCTGCTTTAATGCCTTTGTATCATGCTATTGCTTCCCGTATGGCTTTCATTTTCT
CCTCCTTGTATAAATCCTGGTTAGTTCTTGCCACGGCGGAACTCATCGCCGCCTGCCTTGCCCGCTGCTG
GACAGGGGCTCGGCTGTTGGGCACTGACAATTCCGTGGCTCGAGAGATCTTCGACTGTGCCTTCTAGTTG
CCAGCCATCTGTTGTTTGCCCCTCCCCCGTGCCTTCCTTGACCCTGGAAGGTGCCACTCCCACTGTCCTT
TCCTAATAAAATGAGGAAATTGCATCGCATTGTCTGAGTAGGTGTCATTCTATTCTGGGGGGTGGGGTGG
GGCAGGACAGCAAGGGGGAGGATTGGGAAGACAATAGCAGGCATGAGATCTCACGTGCGGACCGAGCGGC
CGCAGGAACCCCTAGTGATGGAGTTGGCCACTCCCTCTCTGCGCGCTCGCTCGCTCACTGAGGCCGGGCG
ACCAAAGGTCGCCCGACGCCCGGGCTTTGCCCGGGCGGCCTCAGTGAGCGAGCGAGCGCGCAGCTGCCTG
CAGGGGCGCCTGATGCGGTATTTTCTCCTTACGCATCTGTGCGGTATTTCACACCGCATA
[95 nt withheld, positions 2721-2815]
T
[46 nt withheld, positions 2817-2862]
C
[141 nt withheld, positions 2864-3004]
CCTTTGACGTTGGAGTCCACGTTCTTT
[37 nt withheld, positions 3032-3068]
ACTCTATCTCGGGCTATTCTTTTGATTTATAAGGGATTTTGCCGATTTCGGTCTATTGGTTAAAAAATGA
GCTGATTTAACAAAAATTTAACGGGAATTTTAACAAAATATTAACGTTTACAATTTTATGGTGCACTCTC
AGTACAATCTGCTCTGATGCCGCATAGTTAAGCCAGCCCCGACACCCGCCAACACCCGCTGACGCGCCCT
GACGGGCTTGTCTGCTCCCGGCATCCGCTTACAGACAAGCTGTGACCGTCTCCGGGAGCTGCATGTGTCA
GAGGTTTTCACCGTCATCACCGAAACGCGCGAGACGAAAGGGCCTCGTGATACGCCTATTTTTATAGGTT
AATGTCATGATAATAATGGTTTCTTAGACGTCAGGTGGCACTTTTCGGGGAAATGTGCGCGGAACCCCTA
TTTGTTTATTTTTCTAAATACATTCAAATATGTATCCGCTCATGAGACAATAACCCTGATAAATGCTTCA
ATAATATTGAAAAAGGAAGAGTATGAGTATTCAACATTTCCGTGTCGCCCTTATTCCCTTTTTTGCGGCA
TTTTGCCTTCCTGTTTTTGCTCACCCAGAAACGCTGGTGAAAGTAAAAGATGCTGAAGATCAGTTGGGTG
CACGAGTGGGTTACATCGAACTGGATCTCAACAGCGGTAAGATCCTTGAGAGTTTTCGCCCCGAAGAACG
TTTTCCAATGATGAGCACTTTTAAAGTTCTGCTATGTGGCGCGGTATTATCCCGTATTGACGCCGGGCAA
GAGCAACTCGGTCGCCGCATACACTATTCTCAGAATGACTTGGTTGAGTACTCACCAGTCACAGAAAAGC
ATCTTACGGATGGCATGACAGTAAGAGAATTATGCAGTGCTGCCATAACCATGAGTGATAACACTGCGGC
CAACTTACTTCTGACAACGATCGGAGGACCGAAGGAGCTAACCGCTTTTTTGCACAACATGGGGGATCAT
GTAACTCGCCTTGATCGTTGGGAACCGGAGCTGAATGAAGCCATACCAAACGACGAGCGTGACACCACGA
TGCCTGTAGCAATGGCAACAACGTTGCGCAAACTATTAACTGGCGAACTACTTACTCTAGCTTCCCGGCA
ACAATTAATAGACTGGATGGAGGCGGATAAAGTTGCAGGACCACTTCTGCGCTCGGCCCTTCCGGCTGGC
TGGTTTATTGCTGATAAATCTGGAGCCGGTGAGCGTGGGTCTCGCGGTATCATTGCAGCACTGGGGCCAG
ATGGTAAGCCCTCCCGTATCGTAGTTATCTACACGACGGGGAGTCAGGCAACTATGGATGAACGAAATAG
ACAGATCGCTGAGATAGGTGCCTCACTGATTAAGCATTGGTAACTGTCAGACCAAGTTTACTCATATATA
CTTTAGATTGATTTAAAACTTCATTTTTAATTTAAAAGGATCTAGGTGAAGATCCTTTTTGATAATCTCA
TGACCAAAATCCCTTAACGTGAGTTTTCGTTCCACTGAGCGTCAGACCCCGTAGAAAAGATCAAAGGATC
TTCTTGAGATCCTTTTTTTCTGCGCGTAATCTGCTGCTTGCAAACAAAAAAACCACCGCTACCAGCGGTG
GTTTGTTTGCCGGATCAAGAGCTACCAACTCTTTTTCCGAAGGTAACTGGCTTCAGCAGAGCGCAGATAC
CAAATACTGTTCTTCTAGTGTAGCCGTAGTTAGGCCACCACTTCAAGAACTCTGTAGCACCGCCTACATA
CCTCGCTCTGCTAATCCTGTTACCAGTGGCTGCTGCCAGTGGCGATAAGTCGTGTCTTACCGGGTTGGAC
TCAAGACGATAGTTACCGGATAAGGCGCAGCGGTCGGGCTGAACGGGGGGTTCGTGCACACAGCCCAGCT
TGGAGCGAACGACCTACACCGAACTGAGATACCTACAGCGTGAGCTATGAGAAAGCGCCACGCTTCCCGA
AGGGAGAAAGGCGGACAGGTATCCGGTAAGCGGCAGGGTCGGAACAGGAGAGCGCACGAGGGAGCTTCCA
GGGGGAAACGCCTGGTATCTTTATAGTCCTGTCGGGTTTCGCCACCTCTGACTTGAGCGTCGATTTTTGT
GATGCTCGTCAGGGGGGCGGAGCCTATGGAAAAACGCCAGCAACGCGGCCTTTTTACGGTTCCTGGCCTT
TTGCTGGCCTTTTGCTCACATGT
